Addgene plasmid #22196: pSFG-TFII-I-GFP Y248&249F
Depositing lab: Ananda Roy. Depositing organization: Tufts University. Publication: Inhibition of TFII-I-dependent cell cycle regulation by p53. Desgranges ZP, Ahn J, Lazebnik MB, Ashworth T, Lee C, Pestell RC, Rosenberg N, Prives C, Roy AL. Mol Cell Biol. 2005 Dec . 25(24):10940-52. 10.1128/MCB.25.24.10940-10952.2005 PubMed 16314517.
Backbone
  Vector backbone: pSFG
  Backbone size w/o insert (bp): 8900
  Vector type: Mammalian Expression, Retroviral
Growth in bacteria
  Bacterial resistance: Ampicillin, 100 μg/mL
  Growth temperature: 37°C
  Growth strain: DH5alpha
  Copy number: Unknown
Gene/Insert
  Gene/Insert name: TFII-I (alt name: TF-II-I delta isoform)
  Species: H. sapiens (human)
  Insert size (bp): 2900
  Mutation: Changed Tyrosines 248 and 249 to Phenylalanines. Important: There may be a point mutation, Tyrosine 611 changed to Phenylalanine
  Entrez Gene: GTF2I (a.k.a. BAP135, BTKAP1, DIWS, GTFII-I, IB291, SPIN, TFII-I, WBS, WBSCR6)
  Tag / fusion protein: GFP (C terminal on insert)
  Cloning method: Restriction Enzyme; 5′ cloning site NcoI (unknown if destroyed); 3′ cloning site NotI (unknown if destroyed)
  Sequencing primers: 5′ CMV forward
Terms and licenses: Academic/Nonprofit Terms; Industry Terms: Not Available to Industry
Depositor comments: This vector was derived from pSFG-tcLuc (Lindemann et al., 1998). Important: There may be a point mutation, Tyrosine 611 changed to Phenylalanine
How to cite: pSFG-TFII-I-GFP Y248&249F was a gift from Ananda Roy (Addgene plasmid # 22196 ; http://n2t.net/addgene:22196 ; RRID:Addgene_22196)
