[The description below was written by a language model from this plasmid's Addgene catalogue record.]
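Description:
pSFG-TFII-I-GFP Y248&249F is a retroviral mammalian expression plasmid built on the pSFG backbone (about 8.9 kb without insert), which the depositor notes was derived from pSFG-tcLuc. It is propagated in E. coli under ampicillin selection; the copy number is listed as unknown. No feature table is provided, so the origin of replication, the LTRs, the packaging signal and any mammalian selection marker are not documented here. The promoter driving the insert is also not stated. A CMV forward primer is listed for sequencing, which suggests a CMV-derived element upstream of the cloning site, but the record does not confirm this.

The payload is the human transcription factor TFII-I (gene GTF2I), specified as the delta isoform. It is an insert of roughly 2.9 kb cloned between NcoI and NotI sites and fused at its C terminus to GFP, so the expressed protein can be followed by fluorescence. Tyrosines 248 and 249 have been replaced with phenylalanines, a conservative substitution that removes the hydroxyl groups needed for tyrosine phosphorylation and so gives a non-phosphorylatable form at those positions. The depositor cautions that an additional point mutation, tyrosine 611 to phenylalanine, may also be present, which users should keep in mind when interpreting results.

As a retroviral vector, the construct is suited to producing virus in packaging cells for stable delivery of the mutant fusion protein into mammalian cells. The associated publication concerns TFII-I-dependent cell cycle regulation and its inhibition by p53, which fits use of this plasmid as a phosphorylation-site mutant for comparison with wild-type TFII-I.
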