>Addgene plasmid #22196 | pSFG-TFII-I-GFP Y248&249F | addgene partial sequence | sequence record 28008 | 22196 with hTFII-I_F2
GGTGGAGTTGTGGCCCCATCAAAGTGAAAACTGAACCCACAGAAGATTCTGGCATTTCCCTGGAAATGGC
AGCTGTGACAGTAAAGGAAGAATCAGAAGATCCTGATTTTTTTCAATATAACATTCAAGGAAGCCACCAT
TCTTCAGAGGGCAATGAAGGCACAGAAATGGAAGTACCAGCAGAAGATGATGATTATTCTCCACCGTCTA
AGAGACCAAAGGCCAATGAGCTACCGCAGCCACCAGTCCCGGAACCCGCCAATGCTGGGAAGCGGAAAGT
GAGGGAGTTCAACTTCGAGAAATGGAATGCTCGCATCACTGATCTACGTAAACAAGTTGAAGAATTGTTT
GAAAGGAAATATGCTCAAGCCATAAAAGCCAAAGGTCCGGTGACGATCCCGTACCCTCTTTTCCAGTCTC
ATGTTGAAGATCTTTATGTAGAAGGACTTCCTGAAGGAATTCCTTTTAAAAGGCCATCTACTTACGGAAT
TCCTCGCCTGGAGAGGATATTACTTGCAAAGGAAAGGATTCGTTTTGTGATTAAGAAACATGAGCTTCTG
AATTCAACACGTGAAGATTTACAGCTTGATAAGCCAGCTTCAGGAGTAAAGGAAGAATGGTATGCCAGAA
TCACTAAATTAAGAAAGATGGTGGATCAGCTTTTCTGCAAAAATTTGCGGAAGCCTTGGGGAGCACTGAA
GCCAAGGCTGTACCGTACCAAAAATTTGAGGCACACCCGAATGATCTGTACGTGGAAGGACTGCCAGAAA
ACATTCCTTTCCGAAGTCCCTCATGGTATGGAATCCNAAGCTGGAAAAAATCATTCAAGTGGGCATCGAA
TTAAATTTGTTATTAAAGACCAGAACTTCTGACTCACAGTACCACTGAAGTTACTCAGCCCAAGACGAAT
ACNCAGTCAAAGAAGATGGAATGTCA
