>Addgene plasmid #22196 | pSFG-TFII-I-GFP Y248&249F | addgene partial sequence | sequence record 28009 | 22196 with LNCX
CGCTGTTTTGACCTCCATAGAAGACACCGGGACCGATCCGACCTGCCATGGGCAGCAGCCATCATCATCA
TCATCACAGCAGCGGCCTGGTGCCGCGCGGCAGCCATATGGCCCAAGTTGCAATGTCCACCCTCCCCGTT
GAAGATGAGGAGTCCTCGGAGAGCAGGATGGTGGTGACATTCCTCATGTCAGCTCTCGAGTCCATGTGTA
AAGAACTGGCCAAGTCCAAAGCCGAAGTGGCCTGCATTGCAGTGTATGAAACAGACGTGTTTGTCGTCGG
AACTGAAAGAGGACGTGCTTTTGTCAATACCAGAAAGGATTTTCAAAAAGATTTTGTAAAATATTGTGTT
GAAGAAGAAGAAAAAGCTGCAGAGATGCATAAAATGAAATCTACAACCCAGGCAAATCGGATGAGTGTAG
ATGCTGTAGAAATTGAAACACTCAGAAAAACAGTTGAGGACTATTTCTGCTTTTGCTATGGGAAAGCTTT
AGGCAAATCCACAGTGGTACCTGTACCATATGAGAAGATGCTGCGAGACCAGTCGGCTGTGGTAGTGCAG
GGGCTTCCGGAAGGTGTTGCCTTTAAACACCCCGAGAACTATGATCTTNC
