>Addgene plasmid #22196 | pSFG-TFII-I-GFP Y248&249F | addgene partial sequence | sequence record 28010 | 22196 with EGFP-N
CCCCGGGNANGCTCCTCGCCCTTGCTCACCATGGTGGCGACCGGTGGATCCCGGGCCCGCGGTACCGTCG
ACCACGTGGGGTCTGGTTCTTGCTTGATCTGAGAGCTTCCATCAGTCTCTTTTATTTCTTCTGTGGCTGG
AACTTCCAACTGGCTTGGTTCAGCTGATTCTTGTATCACGGGGCCTTCTGACTCACTCTGATCAACCAGC
TGGTTATTAATCACAAGTCCTGGAAATGGTCTAATGACCGTGAATTTGATAAACTCGGCAGAGTCTAAGA
TCCTTCTCATGGAGCTGATTTCCAGGTAGCTGGGGGCTTTGAAGGACACCCCCGGGGGCATGCCATCAAC
CACCACACAGCCAGGGTTAATTGTGATTTTCCTGTAGGGAACTTTCACAGGAAAACCCATACCAATAGCT
TCACCAAATTTCCGACTAAAGAGGTCATTCACTTGTTCTCTTAGCTGTCTAGCTTTTTCAACTTTCGAGA
GTCTTTCATTATCATCATCTGGAATTGTCACCTGAATGATGTTAAGGTCTTCAACACCTGATGCAGTAGT
ATTAACATTGGGTGATGAATTTATTTTTCTGGGAGGGCTCTTAGAGGAGGTGCTCTCCTTAATCGCCGTC
TCAAACATTTCGGGCTTTTTAATGATGAACTTAATTTTGGCTTTGTTTCGAANNAAANNATTTCCCCCCN
NCCCGAANGCNNATAANCCAGGGNTTCNAAAAGGNCNCCCCNGGAACCCCCCAAAAAATCCCGGAAANCA
AAAACNANGNCCNCCCNGCTGTTAGNCAANCTCCC
